>Addgene plasmid #128811 | pJBL7026 | addgene full sequence | sequence record 266733 | Addgene NGS Result
TCGATAAGCTTCCGATGGCGCGCCGAGAGGCTTTACACTTTATGCTTCCGGCTGAATTCTAAAGATCTTT
GACAGCTAGCTCAGTCCTAGGTATAATACTAGTTTATAGGCGATGGAGTTCGCCATAAACGCTGCTTAGC
TAATGACTCCTACCAGTATCACTACTGGTAGGAGTCTATTTTTTTCCCACATACTCTGATGATCCGAGAC
GGTCGGGTCCAGATATTCGTATCTGTCGAGTAGAGTGTGGGCTCGGATCATTCATGGCAAGAGACGGTCG
GGTCCAGATATTCGTATCTGTCGAGTAGAGTGTGGGCTCTTGCCATGTGTATGTGGGCCAGGCATCAAAT
AAAACGAAAGGCTCAGTCGAAAGACTGGGCCTTTCGTTTTATCTGTTGTTTGTCGGTGAACGCTCTCTAC
TAGAGTCACACTGGCTCACCTTCGGGTGGGCCTTTCTGCGTTTATACCTAGGGTACGGTTTTGGGATCCT
TACTCGAGTCTAGACTGCAGTTGATCGGGCACGTAAGAGGTTCCAACTTTCACCATAATGAAATAAGATC
ACTACCGGGCGTATTTTTTGAGTTATCGAGATTTTCAGGAGCTAAGGAAGCTAAAATGGAGAAAAAAATC
ACTGGATATACCACCGTTGATATATCCCAATGGCATCGTAAAGAACATTTTGAGGCATTTCAGTCAGTTG
CTCAATGTACCTATAACCAGACCGTTCAGCTGGATATTACGGCCTTTTTAAAGACCGTAAAGAAAAATAA
GCACAAGTTTTATCCGGCCTTTATTCACATTCTTGCCCGCCTGATGAATGCTCATCCGGAATTTCGTATG
GCAATGAAAGACGGTGAGCTGGTGATATGGGATAGTGTTCACCCTTGTTACACCGTTTTCCATGAGCAAA
CTGAAACGTTTTCATCGCTCTGGAGTGAATACCACGACGATTTCCGGCAGTTTCTACACATATATTCGCA
AGATGTGGCGTGTTACGGTGAAAACCTGGCCTATTTCCCTAAAGGGTTTATTGAGAATATGTTTTTCGTC
TCAGCCAATCCCTGGGTGAGTTTCACCAGTTTTGATTTAAACGTGGCCAATATGGACAACTTCTTCGCCC
CCGTTTTCACCATGGGCAAATATTATACGCAAGGCGACAAGGTGCTGATGCCGCTGGCGATTCAGGTTCA
TCATGCCGTTTGTGATGGCTTCCATGTCGGCAGAATGCTTAATGAATTACAACAGTACTGCGATGAGTGG
CAGGGCGGGGCGTAATTTGATATCGAGCTCGCTTGGACTCCTGTTGATAGATCCAGTAATGACCTCAGAA
CTCCATCTGGATTTGTTCAGAACGCTCGGTTGCCGCCGGGCGTTTTTTATTGGTGAGAATCCAAGCCTCC
GATCAACGTCTCATTTTCGCCAAAAGTTGGCCCAGGGCTTCCCGGTATCAACAGGGACACCAGGATTTAT
TTATTCTGCGAAGTGATCTTCCGTCACAGGTATTTATTCGGCGCAAAGTGCGTCGGGTGATGCTGCCAAC
TTACTGATTTAGTGTATGATGGTGTTTTTGAGGTGCTCCAGTGGCTTCTGTTTCTATCAGCTGTCCCTCC
TGTTCAGCTACTGACGGGGTGGTGCGTAACGGCAAAAGCACCGCCGGACATCAGCGCTAGCGGAGTGTAT
ACTGGCTTACTATGTTGGCACTGATGAGGGTGTCAGTGAAGTGCTTCATGTGGCAGGAGAAAAAAGGCTG
CACCGGTGCGTCAGCAGAATATGTGATACAGGATATATTCCGCTTCCTCGCTCACTGACTCGCTACGCTC
GGTCGTTCGACTGCGGCGAGCGGAAATGGCTTACGAACGGGGCGGAGATTTCCTGGAAGATGCCAGGAAG
ATACTTAACAGGGAAGTGAGAGGGCCGCGGCAAAGCCGTTTTTCCATAGGCTCCGCCCCCCTGACAAGCA
TCACGAAATCTGACGCTCAAATCAGTGGTGGCGAAACCCGACAGGACTATAAAGATACCAGGCGTTTCCC
CCTGGCGGCTCCCTCGTGCGCTCTCCTGTTCCTGCCTTTCGGTTTACCGGTGTCATTCCGCTGTTATGGC
CGCGTTTGTCTCATTCCACGCCTGACACTCAGTTCCGGGTAGGCAGTTCGCTCCAAGCTGGACTGTATGC
ACGAACCCCCCGTTCAGTCCGACCGCTGCGCCTTATCCGGTAACTATCGTCTTGAGTCCAACCCGGAAAG
ACATGCAAAAGCACCACTGGCAGCAGCCACTGGTAATTGATTTAGAGGAGTTAGTCTTGAAGTCATGCGC
CGGTTAAGGCTAAACTGAAAGGACAAGTTTTGGTGACTGCGCTCCTCCAAGCCAGTTACCTCGGTTCAAA
GAGTTGGTAGCTCAGAGAACCTTCGAAAAACCGCCCTGCAAGGCGGTTTTTTCGTTTTCAGAGCAAGAGA
TTACGCGCAGACCAAAACGATCTCAAGAAGATCATCTTATTAATCAGATAAAATATTTCTAGATTTCAGT
GCAATTTATCTCTTCAAATGTAGCACCTGAAGTCAGCCCCATACGATATAAGTTGTAATTCTCATGTTTG
ACAGCTTATCA
Features (pLannotate 1.2.2; 12 found; start..end, strand, type, name):
     32..53      +  promoter       lac UV5 promoter (fragment): E. coli lac promoter with an "up" mutation
     69..103     +  promoter       J23119(SpeI) promoter: bacterial promoter (Registry of Standard Biological Parts BBa J23119) modified to end with an SpeI site
     99..158     +  ncRNA          Fluoride: Accession: RF01734 - Fluoride riboswitch
    346..417     +  terminator     rrnB T1 terminator: transcription terminator T1 from the E. coli rrnB gene
    433..460     +  terminator     T7Te terminator: phage T7 early transcription terminator
    518..615     +  promoter       cat promoter: promoter of the E. coli cat gene encoding chloramphenicol acetyltransferase
    616..1272    +  CDS            cat: CAT_ECOLX - Experimental evidence at protein level: Swiss-Prot protein existence level 1. This enzyme is an effector of chloramphenicol resistance in bacteria. From Escherichia coli. This protein is used as a marker in many commonly used cloning vectors, such as pACYC184.
   1296..1390    +  terminator     lambda t0 terminator: transcription terminator from phage lambda
   1526..1669    +  mobile_element IS1 (fragment): prokaryotic transposable element IS1
   1788..1843    -  rep_origin     RSF ori (fragment): Plasmids containing the RSF 1030 origin of replication can be propagated in E. coli cells that contain additional plasmids with compatible origins.
   1931..2476    -  rep_origin     p15A ori: Plasmids containing the medium-copy-number p15A origin of replication can be propagated in E. coli cells that contain a second plasmid with the ColE1 origin.
   2588..11      +  promoter       tet promoter (fragment) (across the origin): E. coli promoter for tetracycline efflux protein gene
