[The description below was written by a language model from this plasmid's Addgene catalogue record and pLannotate feature annotations shown in this document.]
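Description:
pJBL7026 is a small (about 2.6 kb) synthetic bacterial expression plasmid that encodes a fluoride-responsive RNA reporter for synthetic biology and cell-free biosensing. It replicates in E. coli from a p15A origin, catalogued here as low copy, and is selected with chloramphenicol through a cat gene driven by its own promoter and followed by the lambda t0 terminator. The annotation software also flags short fragments resembling an RSF origin, IS1, the lac UV5 promoter and the tet promoter. These are partial matches, probably backbone remnants or sequence similarity rather than functional parts.

The roughly 400 bp payload is a single transcription unit with no protein-coding output. The strong constitutive J23119 promoter (the SpeI-ending variant) drives transcription directly into a fluoride riboswitch. According to the catalogue entry, the riboswitch controls a downstream three-way junction dimeric Broccoli aptamer. The aptamer itself is not called out in the feature table, but it presumably occupies the unannotated stretch between the riboswitch and the tandem rrnB T1 and T7Te terminators that close the cassette. Fluoride riboswitches of this family typically act at the level of transcription, with ligand binding favouring read-through rather than premature termination. In that case, fluoride would permit synthesis of the Broccoli RNA, which becomes fluorescent on binding its cognate fluorogenic dye.

Because the output is an RNA rather than a translated protein, the signal needs only transcription. The associated publication concerns point-of-use detection of environmental fluoride with a cell-free riboswitch-based biosensor, and this plasmid fits that setting as a template supplying a fluorescent RNA readout.
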