Addgene plasmid #128811: pJBL7026
Purpose: Fluoride riboswitch-regulated 3-way junction dimeric broccoli
Depositing lab: Julius Lucks. Depositing organization: Northwestern University. Publication: Point-of-Use Detection of Environmental Fluoride via a Cell-Free Riboswitch-Based Biosensor. Thavarajah W, Silverman AD, Verosloff M, Kelley-Loughnane N, Jewett MC, Lucks JB. ACS Synth Biol. 2019 Dec 12. doi: 10.1021/acssynbio.9b00347. PubMed 31829623.
Backbone
  Vector backbone: Synthetic
  Backbone size w/o insert (bp): 2204
  Total vector size (bp): 2602
  Vector type: Bacterial Expression, Synthetic Biology
Growth in bacteria
  Bacterial resistance: Chloramphenicol, 25 μg/mL
  Growth temperature: 37°C
  Growth strain: DH5alpha
  Copy number: Low Copy
Gene/Insert
  Gene/Insert name: Fluoride riboswitch-regulated 3-way junction dimeric broccoli
  Species: Synthetic
  Insert size (bp): 398
Terms and licenses: Academic/Nonprofit Terms; Industry Terms: Not Available to Industry
How to cite: pJBL7026 was a gift from Julius Lucks (Addgene plasmid # 128811 ; http://n2t.net/addgene:128811 ; RRID:Addgene_128811)
