>Addgene plasmid #128811 | pJBL7026 | depositor partial sequence | sequence record 247017 | Coding sequence with promoter and terminator
TTGACAGCTAGCTCAGTCCTAGGTATAATACTAGTTTATAGGCGATGGAGTTCGCCATAAACGCTGCTTA
GCTAATGACTCCTACCAGTATCACTACTGGTAGGAGTCTATTTTTTTCCCACATACTCTGATGATCCGAG
ACGGTCGGGTCCAGATATTCGTATCTGTCGAGTAGAGTGTGGGCTCGGATCATTCATGGCAAGAGACGGT
CGGGTCCAGATATTCGTATCTGTCGAGTAGAGTGTGGGCTCTTGCCATGTGTATGTGGGCCAGGCATCAA
ATAAAACGAAAGGCTCAGTCGAAAGACTGGGCCTTTCGTTTTATCTGTTGTTTGTCGGTGAACGCTCTCT
ACTAGAGTCACACTGGCTCACCTTCGGGTGGGCCTTTCTGCGTTTATA
